>Addgene plasmid #144737 | TFORF3261 | addgene full sequence | sequence record 391507 | Addgene NGS Result
TTAATGTAGTCTTATGCAATACTCTTGTAGTCTTGCAACATGGTAACGATGAGTTAGCAACATGCCTTAC
AAGGAGAGAAAAAGCACCGTGCATGCCGATTGGTGGAAGTAAGGTGGTACGATCGTGCCTTATTAGGAAG
GCAACAGACGGGTCTGACATGGATTGGACGAACCACTGAATTGCCGCATTGCAGAGATATTGTATTTAAG
TGCCTAGCTCGATACATAAACGGGTCTCTCTGGTTAGACCAGATCTGAGCCTGGGAGCTCTCTGGCTAAC
TAGGGAACCCACTGCTTAAGCCTCAATAAAGCTTGCCTTGAGTGCTTCAAGTAGTGTGTGCCCGTCTGTT
GTGTGACTCTGGTAACTAGAGATCCCTCAGACCCTTTTAGTCAGTGTGGAAAATCTCTAGCAGTGGCGCC
CGAACAGGGACTTGAAAGCGAAAGGGAAACCAGAGGAGCTCTCTCGACGCAGGACTCGGCTTGCTGAAGC
GCGCACGGCAAGAGGCGAGGGGCGGCGACTGGTGAGTACGCCAAAAATTTTGACTAGCGGAGGCTAGAAG
GAGAGAGATGGGTGCGAGAGCGTCAGTATTAAGCGGGGGAGAATTAGATCGCGATGGGAAAAAATTCGGT
TAAGGCCAGGGGGAAAGAAAAAATATAAATTAAAACATATAGTATGGGCAAGCAGGGAGCTAGAACGATT
CGCAGTTAATCCTGGCCTGTTAGAAACATCAGAAGGCTGTAGACAAATACTGGGACAGCTACAACCATCC
CTTCAGACAGGATCAGAAGAACTTAGATCATTATATAATACAGTAGCAACCCTCTATTGTGTGCATCAAA
GGATAGAGATAAAAGACACCAAGGAAGCTTTAGACAAGATAGAGGAAGAGCAAAACAAAAGTAAGACCAC
CGCACAGCAAGCGGCCGCTGATCTTCAGACCTGGAGGAGGAGATATGAGGGACAATTGGAGAAGTGAATT
ATATAAATATAAAGTAGTAAAAATTGAACCATTAGGAGTAGCACCCACCAAGGCAAAGAGAAGAGTGGTG
CAGAGAGAAAAAAGAGCAGTGGGAATAGGAGCTTTGTTCCTTGGGTTCTTGGGAGCAGCAGGAAGCACTA
TGGGCGCAGCGTCAATGACGCTGACGGTACAGGCCAGACAATTATTGTCTGGTATAGTGCAGCAGCAGAA
CAATTTGCTGAGGGCTATTGAGGCGCAACAGCATCTGTTGCAACTCACAGTCTGGGGCATCAAGCAGCTC
CAGGCAAGAATCCTGGCTGTGGAAAGATACCTAAAGGATCAACAGCTCCTGGGGATTTGGGGTTGCTCTG
GAAAACTCATTTGCACCACTGCTGTGCCTTGGAATGCTAGTTGGAGTAATAAATCTCTGGAACAGATTTG
GAATCACACGACCTGGATGGAGTGGGACAGAGAAATTAACAATTACACAAGCTTAATACACTCCTTAATT
GAAGAATCGCAAAACCAGCAAGAAAAGAATGAACAAGAATTATTGGAATTAGATAAATGGGCAAGTTTGT
GGAATTGGTTTAACATAACAAATTGGCTGTGGTATATAAAATTATTCATAATGATAGTAGGAGGCTTGGT
AGGTTTAAGAATAGTTTTTGCTGTACTTTCTATAGTGAATAGAGTTAGGCAGGGATATTCACCATTATCG
TTTCAGACCCACCTCCCAACCCCGAGGGGACCCATGCATTGCATCTCAATTAGTCAGCAACCAGGTGTGG
AAAGTCCCCAGGCTCCCCAGCAGGCAGAAGTATGCAAAGCATGCGTCTCAATTAGTCAGCAACCATAGTC
CCGCCCCTAACTCCGCCCATCCCGCCCCTAACTCCGCCCAGTTCCGCCCATTCTCCGCCCCATGGCTGAC
TAATTTTTTTTATTTATGCAGAGGCCGAGGCCGCCTCGGCCTCTGAGCTATTCCAGAAGTAGTGAGGAGG
CTTTTTTGGAGGCCTAGGCTTTTGCAAAAAGCTTTCTAGAGGTACCACCGGAGCTTACCATGACCGAGTA
CAAGCCCACGGTGCGCCTCGCCACCCGCGACGACGTCCCCAGGGCCGTACGCACCCTCGCCGCCGCGTTC
GCCGACTACCCCGCCACGCGCCACACCGTCGATCCGGACCGCCACATCGAGCGGGTCACCGAGCTGCAAG
AACTCTTCCTCACGCGCGTCGGGCTCGACATCGGCAAGGTGTGGGTCGCGGACGACGGCGCCGCCGTGGC
GGTCTGGACCACGCCGGAGAGCGTCGAAGCGGGGGCGGTGTTCGCCGAGATCGGCCCGCGCATGGCCGAG
TTGAGCGGTTCCCGGCTGGCCGCGCAGCAACAGATGGAAGGCCTCCTGGCGCCGCACCGGCCCAAGGAGC
CCGCGTGGTTCCTGGCCACCGTCGGCGTCTCGCCCGACCACCAGGGCAAGGGTCTGGGCAGCGCCGTCGT
GCTCCCCGGAGTGGAGGCGGCCGAGCGCGCCGGGGTGCCCGCCTTCCTGGAGACCTCCGCGCCCCGCAAC
CTCCCCTTCTACGAGCGGCTCGGCTTCACCGTCACCGCCGACGTCGAGGTGCCCGAAGGACCGCGCACCT
GGTGCATGACCCGCAAGCCCGGTGCCAGTTAACGAATTCTAGATCTTGAGACAAATGGCAGTATTCATCC
ACAATTTTAAAAGAAAAGGGGGGATTGGGGGGTACAGTGCAGGGGAAAGAATAGTAGACATAATAGCAAC
AGACATACAAACTAAAGAATTACAAAAACAAATTACAAAAATTCAAAATTTTCGGGTTTATTACAGGGAC
AGCAGAGATCCACTTTGGCGCCGGCTCGAGGCCTGCAGGTGCAAAGATGGATAAAGTTTTAAACAGAGAG
GAATCTTTGCAGCTAATGGACCTTCTAGGTCTTGAAAGGAGTGGGAATTGGCTCCGGTGCCCGTCAGTGG
GCAGAGCGCACATCGCCCACAGTCCCCGAGAAGTTGGGGGGAGGGGTCGGCAATTGAACCGGTGCCTAGA
GAAGGTGGCGCGGGGTAAACTGGGAAAGTGATGTCGTGTACTGGCTCCGCCTTTTTCCCGAGGGTGGGGG
AGAACCGTATATAAGTGCAGTAGTCGCCGTGAACGTTCTTTTTCGCAACGGGTTTGCCGCCAGAACACAG
GTAAGTGCCGTGTGTGGTTCCCGCGGGCCTGGCCTCTTTACGGGTTATGGCCCTTGCGTGCCTTGAATTA
CTTCCACCTGGCTGCAGTACGTGATTCTTGATCCCGAGCTTCGGGTTGGAAGTGGGTGGGAGAGTTCGAG
GCCTTGCGCTTAAGGAGCCCCTTCGCCTCGTGCTTGAGTTGAGGCCTGGCCTGGGCGCTGGGGCCGCCGC
GTGCGAATCTGGTGGCACCTTCGCGCCTGTCTCGCTGCTTTCGATAAGTCTCTAGCCATTTAAAATTTTT
GATGACCTGCTGCGACGCTTTTTTTCTGGCAAGATAGTCTTGTAAATGCGGGCCAAGATCTGCACACTGG
TATTTCGGTTTTTGGGGCCGCGGGCGGCGACGGGGCCCGTGCGTCCCAGCGCACATGTTCGGCGAGGCGG
GGCCTGCGAGCGCGGCCACCGAGAATCGGACGGGGGTAGTCTCAAGCTGGCCGGCCTGCTCTGGTGCCTG
GCCTCGCGCCGCCGTGTATCGCCCCGCCCTGGGCGGCAAGGCTGGCCCGGTCGGCACCAGTTGCGTGAGC
GGAAAGATGGCCGCTTCCCGGCCCTGCTGCAGGGAGCTCAAAATGGAGGACGCGGCGCTCGGGAGAGCGG
GCGGGTGAGTCACCCACACAAAGGAAAAGGGCCTTTCCGTCCTCAGCCGTCGCTTCATGTGACTCCACGG
AGTACCGGGCGCCGTCCAGGCACCTCGATTAGTTCTCGAGCTTTTGGAGTACGTCGTCTTTAGGTTGGGG
GGAGGGGTTTTATGCGATGGAGTTTCCCCACACTGAGTGGGTGGAGACTGAAGTTAGGCCAGCTTGGCAC
TTGATGTAATTCTCCTTGGAATTTGCCCTTTTTGAGTTTGGATCTTGGTTCATTCTCAAGCCTCAGACAG
TGGTTCAAAGTTTTTTTCTTCCATTTCAGGTGTCGTGAGGCTAGCATCGATTGATCAACAAGTTTGTACA
AAAAAGTTGGCATGCCCCGCGCGTTCCTGGTGAAGAAGCCGTGCGTCTCCACGTGCAAGAGGAACTGGAG
CGAGCTCCCCGACGAGGAGCGCGGCGAGATCTACGTGCCAGTCAGCCTGGGCTTCTGCCCACCACAGCCC
TACCGGGAGCCGGAACCCTCTGTGGCCGAACCCCCTTCCTGCCCGCTGGCTTTGAACATGAGCCTTCGAG
ACTCTAGCTACAGCATGGCCCCCGGGCCCTGTGTGGTGGCCCAGCTGCCCTCTGAAGACATGGGCCACTT
GACAGACCCCCAGAGCAGAGACCATGGCTTCCTGCGCACCAAGATGAAGGTGACCCTTGGGGACAGTCCC
AGTGGAGACCTGTTCACCTGCCGTGTCTGCCAGAAGGCCTTCACCTACCAGCGCATGCTGAACCGCCACA
TGAAGTGTCACAACGACGTCAAGAGGCACCTCTGCACGTACTGCGGGAAGGGCTTCAATGACACCTTCGA
CCTCAAGAGACACGTCCGAACTCACACTGGCGTGCGGCCCTACAAGTGCAGCCTGTGTGACAAGGCCTTC
ACGCAGCGCTGCTCTCTGGAGTCTCACCTCAAGAAGATCCATGGTGTGCAGCAGAAGTACGCGTACAAGG
AGCGGCGGGCCAAGCTGTACGTGTGTGAGGAGTGCGGCTGCACATCTGAGAGCCAGGAGGGCCACGTCCT
GCACCTGAAGGAGCACCACCCTGACAGCCCGCTGCTGCGCAAGACCTCCAAGAAGGTGGCCGTGGCACTA
CAGAACACTGTCACTTCCCTGCTGCAGGGCAGCCCCCACCTGTGCCCAACTTTCTTGTACAAAGTGGTTG
ATATCGGTAAGCCTATCCCTAACCCTCTCCTCGGTCTCGATTCTACGTAGTAATGAACTAGTCCGTAACT
TGAAAGTATTTCGATTTCTTGGCTTTATATATCTTGTGGAAAGGACGACATCAGGACGTAAAATTGATAA
GTACGCGTTAAGTCGACAATCAACCTCTGGATTACAAAATTTGTGAAAGATTGACTGGTATTCTTAACTA
TGTTGCTCCTTTTACGCTATGTGGATACGCTGCTTTAATGCCTTTGTATCATGCTATTGCTTCCCGTATG
GCTTTCATTTTCTCCTCCTTGTATAAATCCTGGTTGCTGTCTCTTTATGAGGAGTTGTGGCCCGTTGTCA
GGCAACGTGGCGTGGTGTGCACTGTGTTTGCTGACGCAACCCCCACTGGTTGGGGCATTGCCACCACCTG
TCAGCTCCTTTCCGGGACTTTCGCTTTCCCCCTCCCTATTGCCACGGCGGAACTCATCGCCGCCTGCCTT
GCCCGCTGCTGGACAGGGGCTCGGCTGTTGGGCACTGACAATTCCGTGGTGTTGTCGGGGAAATCATCGT
CCTTTCCTTGGCTGCTCGCCTGTGTTGCCACCTGGATTCTGCGCGGGACGTCCTTCTGCTACGTCCCTTC
GGCCCTCAATCCAGCGGACCTTCCTTCCCGCGGCCTGCTGCCGGCTCTGCGGCCTCTTCCGCGTCTTCGC
CTTCGCCCTCAGACGAGTCGGATCTCCCTTTGGGCCGCCTCCCCGCGTCGACTTTAAGACCAATGACTTA
CAAGGCAGCTGTAGATCTTAGCCACTTTTTAAAAGAAAAGGGGGGACTGGAAGGGCTAATTCACTCCCAA
CGAAGACAAGATCTGCTTTTTGCTTGTACTGGGTCTCTCTGGTTAGACCAGATCTGAGCCTGGGAGCTCT
CTGGCTAACTAGGGAACCCACTGCTTAAGCCTCAATAAAGCTTGCCTTGAGTGCTTCAAGTAGTGTGTGC
CCGTCTGTTGTGTGACTCTGGTAACTAGAGATCCCTCAGACCCTTTTAGTCAGTGTGGAAAATCTCTAGC
AGTACGTATAGTAGTTCATGTCATCTTATTATTCAGTATTTATAACTTGCAAAGAAATGAATATCAGAGA
GTGAGAGGAACTTGTTTATTGCAGCTTATAATGGTTACAAATAAAGCAATAGCATCACAAATTTCACAAA
TAAAGCATTTTTTTCACTGCATTCTAGTTGTGGTTTGTCCAAACTCATCAATGTATCTTATCATGTCTGG
CTCTAGCTATCCCGCCCCTAACTCCGCCCATCCCGCCCCTAACTCCGCCCAGTTCCGCCCATTCTCCGCC
CCATGGCTGACTAATTTTTTTTATTTATGCAGAGGCCGAGGCCGCCTCGGCCTCTGAGCTATTCCAGAAG
TAGTGAGGAGGCTTTTTTGGAGGCCTAGGGACGTACCCAATTCGCCCTATAGTGAGTCGTATTACGCGCG
CTCACTGGCCGTCGTTTTACAACGTCGTGACTGGGAAAACCCTGGCGTTACCCAACTTAATCGCCTTGCA
GCACATCCCCCTTTCGCCAGCTGGCGTAATAGCGAAGAGGCCCGCACCGATCGCCCTTCCCAACAGTTGC
GCAGCCTGAATGGCGAATGGG
[124 nt withheld, positions 6602-6725]
C
[91 nt withheld, positions 6727-6817]
A
[49 nt withheld, positions 6819-6867]
CCTTTGACGTTGGAGTCCACGTTCTTT
[37 nt withheld, positions 6895-6931]
ACCCTATCTCGGTCTATTCTTTTGATTTATAAGGGATTTTGCCGATTTCGGCCTATTGGTTAAAAAATGA
GCTGATTTAACAAAAATTTAACGCGAATTTTAACAAAATATTAACGCTTACAATTTAGGTGGCACTTTTC
GGGGAAATGTGCGCGGAACCCCTATTTGTTTATTTTTCTAAATACATTCAAATATGTATCCGCTCATGAG
ACAATAACCCTGATAAATGCTTCAATAATATTGAAAAAGGAAGAGTATGAGTATTCAACATTTCCGTGTC
GCCCTTATTCCCTTTTTTGCGGCATTTTGCCTTCCTGTTTTTGCTCACCCAGAAACGCTGGTGAAAGTAA
AAGATGCTGAAGATCAGTTGGGTGCACGAGTGGGTTACATCGAACTGGATCTCAACAGCGGTAAGATCCT
TGAGAGTTTTCGCCCCGAAGAACGTTTTCCAATGATGAGCACTTTTAAAGTTCTGCTATGTGGCGCGGTA
TTATCCCGTATTGACGCCGGGCAAGAGCAACTCGGTCGCCGCATACACTATTCTCAGAATGACTTGGTTG
AGTACTCACCAGTCACAGAAAAGCATCTTACGGATGGCATGACAGTAAGAGAATTATGCAGTGCTGCCAT
AACCATGAGTGATAACACTGCGGCCAACTTACTTCTGACAACGATCGGAGGACCGAAGGAGCTAACCGCT
TTTTTGCACAACATGGGGGATCATGTAACTCGCCTTGATCGTTGGGAACCGGAGCTGAATGAAGCCATAC
CAAACGACGAGCGTGACACCACGATGCCTGTAGCAATGGCAACAACGTTGCGCAAACTATTAACTGGCGA
ACTACTTACTCTAGCTTCCCGGCAACAATTAATAGACTGGATGGAGGCGGATAAAGTTGCAGGACCACTT
CTGCGCTCGGCCCTTCCGGCTGGCTGGTTTATTGCTGATAAATCTGGAGCCGGTGAGCGTGGGTCTCGCG
GTATCATTGCAGCACTGGGGCCAGATGGTAAGCCCTCCCGTATCGTAGTTATCTACACGACGGGGAGTCA
GGCAACTATGGATGAACGAAATAGACAGATCGCTGAGATAGGTGCCTCACTGATTAAGCATTGGTAACTG
TCAGACCAAGTTTACTCATATATACTTTAGATTGATTTAAAACTTCATTTTTAATTTAAAAGGATCTAGG
TGAAGATCCTTTTTGATAATCTCATGACCAAAATCCCTTAACGTGAGTTTTCGTTCCACTGAGCGTCAGA
CCCCGTAGAAAAGATCAAAGGATCTTCTTGAGATCCTTTTTTTCTGCGCGTAATCTGCTGCTTGCAAACA
AAAAAACCACCGCTACCAGCGGTGGTTTGTTTGCCGGATCAAGAGCTACCAACTCTTTTTCCGAAGGTAA
CTGGCTTCAGCAGAGCGCAGATACCAAATACTGTTCTTCTAGTGTAGCCGTAGTTAGGCCACCACTTCAA
GAACTCTGTAGCACCGCCTACATACCTCGCTCTGCTAATCCTGTTACCAGTGGCTGCTGCCAGTGGCGAT
AAGTCGTGTCTTACCGGGTTGGACTCAAGACGATAGTTACCGGATAAGGCGCAGCGGTCGGGCTGAACGG
GGGGTTCGTGCACACAGCCCAGCTTGGAGCGAACGACCTACACCGAACTGAGATACCTACAGCGTGAGCT
ATGAGAAAGCGCCACGCTTCCCGAAGGGAGAAAGGCGGACAGGTATCCGGTAAGCGGCAGGGTCGGAACA
GGAGAGCGCACGAGGGAGCTTCCAGGGGGAAACGCCTGGTATCTTTATAGTCCTGTCGGGTTTCGCCACC
TCTGACTTGAGCGTCGATTTTTGTGATGCTCGTCAGGGGGGCGGAGCCTATGGAAAAACGCCAGCAACGC
GGCCTTTTTACGGTTCCTGGCCTTTTGCTGGCCTTTTGCTCACATGTTCTTTCCTGCGTTATCCCCTGAT
TCTGTGGATAACCGTATTACCGCCTTTGAGTGAGCTGATACCGCTCGCCGCAGCCGAACGACCGAGCGCA
GCGAGTCAGTGAGCGAGGAAGCGGAAGAGCGCCCAATACGCAAACCGCCTCTCCCCGCGCGTTGGCCGAT
TCATTAATGCAGCTGGCACGACAGGTTTCCCGACTGGAAAGCGGGCAGTGAGCGCAACGCAATTAATGTG
AGTTAGCTCACTCATTAGGCACCCCAGGCTTTACACTTTATGCTTCCGGCTCGTATGTTGTGTGGAATTG
TGAGCGGATAACAATTTCACACAGGAAACAGCTATGACCATGATTACGCCAAGCGCGCAATTAACCCTCA
CTAAAGGGAACAAAAGCTGGAGCTGCAAGC
Features (pLannotate 1.2.2; 34 found; start..end, strand, type, name):
      5..231     +  promoter       RSV promoter: Rous sarcoma virus enhancer/promoter
    232..412     +  LTR            5' LTR (truncated): truncated 5' long terminal repeat (LTR) from HIV-1
    459..584     +  misc_feature   HIV-1 Ψ: packaging signal of human immunodeficiency virus type 1
    568..931     +  CDS            HIV-1 gag (fragment): gag protein from human immunodeficiency virus 1; gag
   1077..1310    +  misc_feature   RRE: The Rev response element (RRE) of HIV-1 allows for Rev-dependent mRNA export from the nucleus to the cytoplasm.
   1687..1713    +  CDS            Rev (fragment): human immunodeficiency virus 1 (HIV-1) Rev protein; rev; enhances nuclear export of unspliced and incompletely spliced viral mRNAs
   1720..1743    +  promoter       SV40 promoter (fragment): SV40 early promoter
   1744..1815    +  promoter       SV40 promoter (fragment): SV40 enhancer and early promoter
   1839..1974    +  rep_origin     SV40 ori: SV40 origin of replication
   2020..2616    +  CDS            PuroR (fragment): puromycin N-acetyltransferase; pac from Streptomyces; confers resistance to puromycin
   2665..2782    +  misc_feature   cPPT/CTS: central polypurine tract and central termination sequence of HIV-1
   2847..2913    +  CDS            small t antigen (fragment): SV40 (simian virus 40) small t antigen
   2920..4098    +  promoter       EF-1α promoter: strong constitutive promoter for human elongation factor EF-1α
   4119..4136    +  protein_bind   attB1 (fragment): mutant version of attB; core recombination site for the Gateway® BP reaction BP Clonase™
   4142..4942    +  CDS            OVOL1: OVOL1_HUMAN - Experimental evidence at protein level: Swiss-Prot protein existence level 1. Putative transcription factor. Involved in hair formation and spermatogenesis. May function in the differentiation and/or maintenance of the urogenital system (By similarity). From Homo sapiens (Human).
   4945..4968    -  protein_bind   attB2: mutant version of attB; recombination site for the Gateway® BP reaction BP Clonase™
   4976..5017    +  CDS            V5 tag: epitope tag from simian virus 5
   5033..5086    +  promoter       U6 promoter (fragment): RNA polymerase III promoter for human U6 snRNA
   5128..5716    +  misc_feature   WPRE: woodchuck hepatitis virus posttranscriptional regulatory element
   5767..5786    +  misc_feature   cPPT/CTS (fragment): central polypurine tract and central termination sequence of HIV-1
   5788..6021    +  LTR            3' LTR (ΔU3): self-inactivating 3' long terminal repeat (LTR) from HIV-1
   6099..6220    +  polyA_signal   SV40 poly(A) signal: SV40 polyadenylation signal
   6260..6395    +  rep_origin     SV40 ori: SV40 origin of replication
   6416..6434    -  promoter       T7 promoter: promoter for bacteriophage T7 RNA polymerase
   6442..6597    +  CDS            lacZα (fragment): LacZα fragment of β-galactosidase; lacZ fragment
   6602..7030    +  rep_origin     f1 ori (sequence partly withheld): f1 bacteriophage origin of replication; arrow indicates direction of (+) strand synthesis
   7083..7187    +  promoter       AmpR promoter: bla
   7188..8048    +  CDS            AmpR: β-lactamase; bla; confers resistance to ampicillin, carbenicillin, and related antibiotics
   8219..8807    +  rep_origin     ori: high-copy-number ColE1/pMB1/pBR322/pUC origin of replication
   8990..9082    +  CDS            lacI (fragment): lac repressor; lacI; The lac repressor binds to the lac operator to inhibit transcription in E. coli. This inhibition can be relieved by adding lactose or isopropyl-β-D-thiogalactopyranoside (IPTG).
   9095..9116    +  protein_bind   CAP binding site: CAP binding activates transcription in the presence of cAMP. E. coli catabolite activator protein
   9131..9161    +  promoter       lac promoter: promoter for the E. coli lac operon
   9169..9185    +  protein_bind   lac operator: The lac repressor binds to the lac operator to inhibit transcription in E. coli. This inhibition can be relieved by adding lactose or isopropyl-β-D-thiogalactopyranoside (IPTG). lac repressor encoded by lacI
   9230..9248    +  promoter       T3 promoter: promoter for bacteriophage T3 RNA polymerase
