[The description below was written by a language model from this plasmid's Addgene catalogue record and pLannotate feature annotations shown in this document.]
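Description:
TFORF3261 is a lentiviral mammalian expression plasmid built on the pLX_TRC317 backbone and carrying the human transcription factor OVOL1 as a barcoded open reading frame. It is propagated in E. coli through a high-copy ColE1/pUC-type origin with ampicillin resistance (AmpR), and an f1 origin is also present. The depositor notes that the plasmid can recombine during bacterial growth. The viral portion has a third-generation, self-inactivating layout. An RSV promoter drives a truncated HIV-1 5' LTR, followed by the Ψ packaging signal with a gag fragment, the Rev response element, a central polypurine tract and a ΔU3 3' LTR. This allows the genomic RNA to be packaged when helper functions are supplied in trans, while the integrated provirus lacks LTR promoter activity.

Two expression units sit between the LTRs. An SV40 early promoter region drives puromycin N-acetyltransferase for selecting transduced cells. Downstream, the EF-1α promoter drives the OVOL1 coding sequence, which was inserted by Gateway cloning and is flanked by attB1 and attB2 sites. The ORF reads through attB2 into a C-terminal V5 epitope tag for detection. A WPRE follows to enhance transcript stability and expression. The record states that each construct in this collection carries a unique 24-bp barcode, but the feature table does not annotate it, so its position cannot be given here. The short U6 promoter fragment annotated between the V5 tag and the WPRE is probably only a partial sequence match.

The construct is intended for overexpressing OVOL1 in mammalian cells, alone or as part of a pooled transcription factor library. In such pooled screens, which include directed differentiation experiments, sequencing the barcode identifies which factor each cell received.
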