Addgene plasmid #144737: TFORF3261
Purpose: Lentiviral vector for overexpressing transcription factor ORFs with unique 24-bp barcodes. Barcodes facilitate identification of transcription factors in pooled screens.
Depositing lab: Feng Zhang. Depositing organization: Broad Institute. Publication: A transcription factor atlas of directed differentiation. Joung J, Ma S, Tay T, Geiger-Schuller KR, Kirchgatterer PC, Verdine VK, Guo B, Arias-Garcia MA, Allen WE, Singh A, Kuksenko O, Abudayyeh OO, Gootenberg JS, Fu Z, Macrae RK, Buenrostro JD, Regev A, Zhang F. Cell. 2023 Jan 5;186(1):209-229.e26. doi: 10.1016/j.cell.2022.11.026. PubMed 36608654.
Backbone
  Vector backbone: pLX_TRC317
  Backbone manufacturer: Broad Institute Genetic Perturbation Platform
  Backbone size w/o insert (bp): 8264
  Vector type: Mammalian Expression, Lentiviral
  Selectable markers: Puromycin
Growth in bacteria
  Bacterial resistance: Ampicillin, 100 μg/mL
  Growth temperature: 37°C
  Growth strain: NEB Stable
  Copy number: High Copy
Gene/Insert
  Gene/Insert name: OVOL1
  Species: H. sapiens (human)
  Insert size (bp): 1007
  Entrez Gene: OVOL1 (a.k.a. HOVO1)
  Promoter: EF1a
  Tag / fusion protein: V5 (C terminal on insert)
  Cloning method: Gateway Cloning
  Sequencing primers: 5′ GGGTGGAGACTGAAGTTAGGCCAG; 3′ CACATAGCGTAAAAGGAGCAACATAG
Resource information
  A portion of this plasmid was derived from a plasmid made by: Broad Institute Genetic Perturbation Platform
Terms and licenses: Academic/Nonprofit Terms; Industry Terms: Not Available to Industry
Depositor comments: NM_004561.3 Please test multiple small colonies in case of plasmid recombination. To make this collection available in a timely manner, a portion of this collection was not fully sequenced by Addgene. If an Addgene verified full plasmid sequence is not available, please contact us prior to placing an order to request the full sequence.
How to cite: TFORF3261 was a gift from Feng Zhang (Addgene plasmid # 144737 ; http://n2t.net/addgene:144737 ; RRID:Addgene_144737)
