>Addgene plasmid #144737 | TFORF3261 | depositor partial sequence | sequence record 286326 | Insert
ATCGATTGATCAACAAGTTTGTACAAAAAAGTTGGCATGCCCCGCGCGTTCCTGGTGAAGAAGCCGTGCG
TCTCCACGTGCAAGAGGAACTGGAGCGAGCTCCCCGACGAGGAGCGCGGCGAGATCTACGTGCCAGTCAG
CCTGGGCTTCTGCCCACCACAGCCCTACCGGGAGCCGGAACCCTCTGTGGCCGAACCCCCTTCCTGCCCG
CTGGCTTTGAACATGAGCCTTCGAGACTCTAGCTACAGCATGGCCCCCGGGCCCTGTGTGGTGGCCCAGC
TGCCCTCTGAAGACATGGGCCACTTGACAGACCCCCAGAGCAGAGACCATGGCTTCCTGCGCACCAAGAT
GAAGGTGACCCTTGGGGACAGTCCCAGTGGAGACCTGTTCACCTGCCGTGTCTGCCAGAAGGCCTTCACC
TACCAGCGCATGCTGAACCGCCACATGAAGTGTCACAACGACGTCAAGAGGCACCTCTGCACGTACTGCG
GGAAGGGCTTCAATGACACCTTCGACCTCAAGAGACACGTCCGAACTCACACTGGCGTGCGGCCCTACAA
GTGCAGCCTGTGTGACAAGGCCTTCACGCAGCGCTGCTCTCTGGAGTCTCACCTCAAGAAGATCCATGGT
GTGCAGCAGAAGTACGCGTACAAGGAGCGGCGGGCCAAGCTGTACGTGTGTGAGGAGTGCGGCTGCACAT
CTGAGAGCCAGGAGGGCCACGTCCTGCACCTGAAGGAGCACCACCCTGACAGCCCGCTGCTGCGCAAGAC
CTCCAAGAAGGTGGCCGTGGCACTACAGAACACTGTCACTTCCCTGCTGCAGGGCAGCCCCCACCTGTGC
CCAACTTTCTTGTACAAAGTGGTTGATATCGGTAAGCCTATCCCTAACCCTCTCCTCGGTCTCGATTCTA
CGTAGTAATGAACTAGTCCGTAACTTGAAAGTATTTCGATTTCTTGGCTTTATATATCTTGTGGAAAGGA
CGACATCAGGACGTAAAATTGATAAGT
