>Addgene plasmid #144737 | TFORF3261 | depositor partial sequence | sequence record 286327 | Barcode
CATCAGGACGTAAAATTGATAAGT
